Addgene plasmid #147304: pnEA-NpH-HsNot10_525-707_Q
Purpose: Bacterial Expression of HsNot10_525-707
Depositing lab: Elisa Izaurralde. Depositing organization: Max Planck Institute for Developmental Biology.
Backbone
  Vector backbone: Unknown
  Vector type: Bacterial Expression
Growth in bacteria
  Bacterial resistance: Ampicillin, 100 μg/mL
  Growth temperature: 37°C
  Growth strain: DH5alpha
  Copy number: Low Copy
Gene/Insert
  Gene/Insert name: HsNot10_525-707
  Species: H. sapiens (human)
  Entrez Gene: CNOT10 (a.k.a. FLJ12890, FLJ13165, DKFZp434K115)
  Cloning method: Unknown
Terms and licenses: Academic/Nonprofit Terms; Industry Terms: Not Available to Industry
Depositor comments: ORF extracted from NCBI:NM_015442.1 Plasmids from this collection were made available to the research community and donated after the lab closed. Please note that the sequence provided by the depositing laboratory may be theoretical/predicted or based on Sanger sequencing results. There may be discrepancies between sequencing results obtained by Addgene and the depositor sequence. If an Addgene verified sequence is not available, please contact before placing your order to request that our lab fully sequence the plasmid.
How to cite: pnEA-NpH-HsNot10_525-707_Q was a gift from Elisa Izaurralde (Addgene plasmid # 147304 ; http://n2t.net/addgene:147304 ; RRID:Addgene_147304)
