[The description below was written by a language model from this plasmid's Addgene catalogue record and pLannotate feature annotations shown in this document.]
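Description:
pnEA-NpH-HsNot10_525-707_Q is a 6.3 kb bacterial expression plasmid for producing a fragment of human CNOT10 (residues 525–707, with the ORF taken from the human CNOT10 reference mRNA) in E. coli. The catalogue lists the backbone as unknown, but the annotated features show a pBR322/pET-like architecture. It has a ColE1/pMB1-type origin accompanied by the bom mobility region and the rop gene, which is consistent with the recorded low copy number. An ampicillin resistance gene (β-lactamase with its own promoter) provides selection. Several disrupted fragments of the tetracycline resistance gene and its promoter remain as backbone remnants and are not expected to be functional.

The expression cassette consists of a T7 promoter followed by a lac operator, the strong T7 gene 10 ribosome binding site, the coding region and a T7 terminator. A lacI gene carried on the plasmid supplies the repressor. Transcription therefore depends on a host that provides T7 RNA polymerase, and it is held off until IPTG is added. A short match to a composite His/TEV-type tag lies just upstream of the CNOT10 fragment. This match suggests an N-terminal histidine tag, but the record does not spell out the tag or any protease cleavage site. The small hit to a T7 gene 10-derived solubility tag sits downstream of the insert, and the record does not indicate whether it forms part of the expressed protein.

CNOT10 is a component of the CCR4-NOT deadenylase complex, which is involved in mRNA decay and translational repression. The stated purpose is bacterial expression of the HsNot10_525-707 fragment, and the record gives no specific downstream application. The depositor notes that the supplied sequence may be theoretical or based on Sanger sequencing rather than fully verified.
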