Features (pLannotate 1.2.2; 20 found; start..end, strand, type, name):
    104..208     +  promoter       AmpR promoter: bla
    209..1069    +  CDS            AmpR: β-lactamase; bla; confers resistance to ampicillin, carbenicillin, and related antibiotics
   1240..1828    +  rep_origin     ori: high-copy-number ColE1/pMB1/pBR322/pUC origin of replication
   2014..2156    -  misc_feature   bom: basis of mobility region from pBR322
   2258..2449    -  CDS            rop: Rop protein, which maintains plasmids at low copy number; rop
   2466..2846    +  CDS            YPB1_ECOLX: Protein predicted: Swiss-Prot protein existence level 4. From Escherichia coli.
   3088..3712    -  CDS            TcR (fragment): tetracycline efflux protein; tet; confers resistance to tetracycline
   3727..3748    -  protein_bind   CAP binding site: CAP binding activates transcription in the presence of cAMP. E. coli catabolite activator protein
   3761..4843    -  CDS            lacI: lac repressor; lacI; The lac repressor binds to the lac operator to inhibit transcription in E. coli. This inhibition can be relieved by adding lactose or isopropyl-β-D-thiogalactopyranoside (IPTG).
   4844..4921    -  promoter       lacI promoter: lacI
   4929..5208    -  CDS            TcR (fragment): tetracycline efflux protein; tet; confers resistance to tetracycline
   5230..5248    +  promoter       T7 promoter: promoter for bacteriophage T7 RNA polymerase
   5249..5273    +  protein_bind   lac operator: The lac repressor binds to the lac operator to inhibit transcription in E. coli. This inhibition can be relieved by adding lactose or isopropyl-β-D-thiogalactopyranoside (IPTG). lac repressor encoded by lacI
   5288..5310    +  RBS            RBS: efficient ribosome binding site from bacteriophage T7 gene 10 (Olins and Rangwala, 1989)
   5329..5345    +  CDS            capTEV™ (fragment): composite tag for in vivo biotinylation, TEV protease cleavage, and 6xHis tagging
   5398..5952    +  CDS            CNOT10 (fragment): CNO10_HUMAN - Experimental evidence at protein level: Swiss-Prot protein existence level 1. Component of the CCR4-NOT complex which is one of the major cellular mRNA deadenylases and is linked to various cellular processes including bulk mRNA degradation, miRNA-mediated repression, translational repression during translational initiation and general transcription regulation. Additional complex functions may be a consequence of its influence on mRNA expression. Is not required for association of CNOT7 to the CCR4-NOT complex. From Homo sapiens (Human).
   5993..6042    +  CDS            SET1 (fragment): solubility-enhancement tag derived from T7 phage gene 10B
   6050..6097    +  terminator     T7 terminator: transcription terminator for bacteriophage T7 RNA polymerase
   6120..6224    -  CDS            TcR (fragment): tetracycline efflux protein; tet; confers resistance to tetracycline
   6272..6300    -  promoter       tet promoter: E. coli promoter for tetracycline efflux protein gene
>Addgene plasmid #147304 | pnEA-NpH-HsNot10_525-707_Q | depositor full sequence | sequence record 289751 | Full Sequence
TTCTTGAAGACGAAAGGGCCTCGTGATACGCCTATTTTTATAGGTTAATGTCATGATAATAATGGTTTCT
TAGACGTCAGGTGGCACTTTTCGGGGAAATGTGCGCGGAACCCCTATTTGTTTATTTTTCTAAATACATT
CAAATATGTATCCGCTCATGAGACAATAACCCTGATAAATGCTTCAATAATATTGAAAAAGGAAGAGTAT
GAGTATTCAACATTTCCGTGTCGCCCTTATTCCCTTTTTTGCGGCATTTTGCCTTCCTGTTTTTGCTCAC
CCAGAAACGCTGGTGAAAGTAAAAGATGCTGAAGATCAGTTGGGTGCACGAGTGGGTTACATCGAACTGG
ATCTCAACAGCGGTAAGATCCTTGAGAGTTTTCGCCCCGAAGAACGTTTTCCAATGATGAGCACTTTTAA
AGTTCTGCTATGTGGCGCGGTATTATCCCGTGTTGACGCCGGGCAAGAGCAACTCGGTCGCCGCATACAC
TATTCTCAGAATGACTTGGTTGAGTACTCACCAGTCACAGAAAAGCATCTTACGGATGGCATGACAGTAA
GAGAATTATGCAGTGCTGCCATAACCATGAGTGATAACACTGCGGCCAACTTACTTCTGACAACGATCGG
AGGACCGAAGGAGCTAACCGCTTTTTTGCACAACATGGGGGATCATGTAACTCGCCTTGATCGTTGGGAA
CCGGAGCTGAATGAAGCCATACCAAACGACGAGCGTGACACCACGATGCCTGCAGCAATGGCAACAACGT
TGCGCAAACTATTAACTGGCGAACTACTTACTCTAGCTTCCCGGCAACAATTAATAGACTGGATGGAGGC
GGATAAAGTTGCAGGACCACTTCTGCGCTCGGCCCTTCCGGCTGGCTGGTTTATTGCTGATAAATCTGGA
GCCGGTGAGCGTGGGTCTCGCGGTATCATTGCAGCACTGGGGCCAGATGGTAAGCCCTCCCGTATCGTAG
TTATCTACACGACGGGGAGTCAGGCAACTATGGATGAACGAAATAGACAGATCGCTGAGATAGGTGCCTC
ACTGATTAAGCATTGGTAACTGTCAGACCAAGTTTACTCATATATACTTTAGATTGATTTAAAACTTCAT
TTTTAATTTAAAAGGATCTAGGTGAAGATCCTTTTTGATAATCTCATGACCAAAATCCCTTAACGTGAGT
TTTCGTTCCACTGAGCGTCAGACCCCGTAGAAAAGATCAAAGGATCTTCTTGAGATCCTTTTTTTCTGCG
CGTAATCTGCTGCTTGCAAACAAAAAAACCACCGCTACCAGCGGTGGTTTGTTTGCCGGATCAAGAGCTA
CCAACTCTTTTTCCGAAGGTAACTGGCTTCAGCAGAGCGCAGATACCAAATACTGTCCTTCTAGTGTAGC
CGTAGTTAGGCCACCACTTCAAGAACTCTGTAGCACCGCCTACATACCTCGCTCTGCTAATCCTGTTACC
AGTGGCTGCTGCCAGTGGCGATAAGTCGTGTCTTACCGGGTTGGACTCAAGACGATAGTTACCGGATAAG
GCGCAGCGGTCGGGCTGAACGGGGGGTTCGTGCACACAGCCCAGCTTGGAGCGAACGACCTACACCGAAC
TGAGATACCTACAGCGTGAGCTATGAGAAAGCGCCACGCTTCCCGAAGGGAGAAAGGCGGACAGGTATCC
GGTAAGCGGCAGGGTCGGAACAGGAGAGCGCACGAGGGAGCTTCCAGGGGGAAACGCCTGGTATCTTTAT
AGTCCTGTCGGGTTTCGCCACCTCTGACTTGAGCGTCGATTTTTGTGATGCTCGTCAGGGGGGCGGAGCC
TATGGAAAAACGCCAGCAACGCGGCCTTTTTACGGTTCCTGGCCTTTTGCTGGCCTTTTGCTCACATGTT
CTTTCCTGCGTTATCCCCTGATTCTGTGGATAACCGTATTACCGCCTTTGAGTGAGCTGATACCGCTCGC
CGCAGCCGAACGACCGAGCGCAGCGAGTCAGTGAGCGAGGAAGCGGAAGAGCGCCTGATGCGGTATTTTC
TCCTTACGCATCTGTGCGGTATTTCACACCGCATATATGGTGCACTCTCAGTACAATCTGCTCTGATGCC
GCATAGTTAAGCCAGTATACACTCCGCTATCGCTACGTGACTGGGTCATGGCTGCGCCCCGACACCCGCC
AACACCCGCTGACGCGCCCTGACGGGCTTGTCTGCTCCCGGCATCCGCTTACAGACAAGCTGTGACCGTC
TCCGGGAGCTGCATGTGTCAGAGGTTTTCACCGTCATCACCGAAACGCGCGAGGCAGCTGCGGTAAAGCT
CATCAGCGTGGTCGTGAAGCGATTCACAGATGTCTGCCTGTTCATCCGCGTCCAGCTCGTTGAGTTTCTC
CAGAAGCGTTAATGTCTGGCTTCTGATAAAGCGGGCCATGTTAAGGGCGGTTTTTTCCTGTTTGGTCACT
GATGCCTCCGTGTAAGGGGGATTTCTGTTCATGGGGGTAATGATACCGATGAAACGAGAGAGGATGCTCA
CGATACGGGTTACTGATGATGAACATGCCCGGTTACTGGAACGTTGTGAGGGTAAACAACTGGCGGTATG
GATGCGGCGGGACCAGAGAAAAATCACTCAGGGTCAATGCCAGCGCTTCGTTAATACAGATGTAGGTGTT
CCACAGGGTAGCCAGCAGCATCCTGCGATGCAGATCCGGAACATAATGGTGCAGGGCGCTGACTTCCGCG
TTTCCAGACTTTACGAAACACGGAAACCGAAGACCATTCATGTTGTTGCTCAGGTCGCAGACGTTTTGCA
GCAGCAGTCGCTTCACGTTCGCTCGCGTATCGGTGATTCATTCTGCTAACCAGTAAGGCAACCCCGCCAG
CCTAGCCGGGTCCTCAACGACAGGAGCACGATCATGCGCACCCGTGGCCAGGACCCAACGCTGCCCGAGA
TGCGCCGCGTGCGGCTGCTGGAGATGGCGGACGCGATGGATATGTTCTGCCAAGGGTTGGTTTGCGCATT
CACAGTTCTCCGCAAGAATTGATTGGCTCCAATTCTTGGAGTGGTGAATCCGTTAGCGAGGTGCCGCCGG
CTTCCATTCAGGTCGAGGTGGCCCGGCTCCATGCACCGCGACGCAACGCGGGGAGGCAGACAAGGTATAG
GGCGGCGCCTACAATCCATGCCAACCCGTTCCATGTGCTCGCCGAGGCGGCATAAATCGCCGTGACGATC
AGCGGTCCAGTGATCGAAGTTAGGCTGGTAAGAGCCGCGAGCGATCCTTGAAGCTGTCCCTGATGGTCGT
CATCTACCTGCCTGGACAGCATGGCCTGCAACGCGGGCATCCCGATGCCGCCGGAAGCGAGAAGAATCAT
AATGGGGAAGGCCATCCAGCCTCGCGTCGCGAACGCCAGCAAGACGTAGCCCAGCGCGTCGGCCGCCATG
CCGGCGATAATGGCCTGCTTCTCGCCGAAACGTTTGGTGGCGGGACCAGTGACGAAGGCTTGAGCGAGGG
CGTGCAAGATTCCGAATACCGCAAGCGACAGGCCGATCATCGTCGCGCTCCAGCGAAAGCGGTCCTCGCC
GAAAATGACCCAGAGCGCTGCCGGCACCTGTCCTACGAGTTGCATGATAAAGAAGACAGTCATAAGTGCG
GCGACGATAGTCATGCCCCGCGCCCACCGGAAGGAGCTGACTGGGTTGAAGGCTCTCAAGGGCATCGGTC
GAGATCCCGGTGCCTAATGAGTGAGCTAACTTACATTAATTGCGTTGCGCTCACTGCCCGCTTTCCAGTC
GGGAAACCTGTCGTGCCAGCTGCATTAATGAATCGGCCAACGCGCGGGGAGAGGCGGTTTGCGTATTGGG
CGCCAGGGTGGTTTTTCTTTTCACCAGTGAGACGGGCAACAGCTGATTGCCCTTCACCGCCTGGCCCTGA
GAGAGTTGCAGCAAGCGGTCCACGCTGGTTTGCCCCAGCAGGCGAAAATCCTGTTTGATGGTGGTTAACG
GCGGGATATAACATGAGCTGTCTTCGGTATCGTCGTATCCCACTACCGAGATATCCGCACCAACGCGCAG
CCCGGACTCGGTAATGGCGCGCATTGCGCCCAGCGCCATCTGATCGTTGGCAACCAGCATCGCAGTGGGA
ACGATGCCCTCATTCAGCATTTGCATGGTTTGTTGAAAACCGGACATGGCACTCCAGTCGCCTTCCCGTT
CCGCTATCGGCTGAATTTGATTGCGAGTGAGATATTTATGCCAGCCAGCCAGACGCAGACGCGCCGAGAC
AGAACTTAATGGGCCCGCTAACAGCGCGATTTGCTGGTGACCCAATGCGACCAGATGCTCCACGCCCAGT
CGCGTACCGTCTTCATGGGAGAAAATAATACTGTTGATGGGTGTCTGGTCAGAGACATCAAGAAATAACG
CCGGAACATTAGTGCAGGCAGCTTCCACAGCAATGGCATCCTGGTCATCCAGCGGATAGTTAATGATCAG
CCCACTGACGCGTTGCGCGAGAAGATTGTGCACCGCCGCTTTACAGGCTTCGACGCCGCTTCGTTCTACC
ATCGACACCACCACGCTGGCACCCAGTTGATCGGCGCGAGATTTAATCGCCGCGACAATTTGCGACGGCG
CGTGCAGGGCCAGACTGGAGGTGGCAACGCCAATCAGCAACGACTGTTTGCCCGCCAGTTGTTGTGCCAC
GCGGTTGGGAATGTAATTCAGCTCCGCCATCGCCGCTTCCACTTTTTCCCGCGTTTTCGCAGAAACGTGG
CTGGCCTGGTTCACCACGCGGGAAACGGTCTGATAAGAGACACCGGCATACTCTGCGACATCGTATAACG
TTACTGGTTTCACATTCACCACCCTGAATTGACTCTCTTCCGGGCGCTATCATGCCATACCGCGAAAGGT
TTTGCGCCATTCGATGGTGTCCGGGATCTCGACGCTCTCCCTTATGCGACTCCTGCATTAGGAAGCAGCC
CAGTAGTAGGTTGAGGCCGTTGAGCACCGCCGCCGCAAGGAATGGTGCATGCAAGGAGATGGCGCCCAAC
AGTCCCCCGGCCACGGGGCCTGCCACCATACCCACGCCGAAACAAGCGCTCATGAGCCCGAAGTGGCGAG
CCCGATCTTCCCCATCGGTGATGTCGGCGATATAGGCGCCAGCAACCGCACCTGTGGCGCCGGTGATGCC
GGCCACGATGCGTCCGGCGTAGAGGATCGAGATCTCGATCCCGCGAAATTAATACGACTCACTATAGGGG
AATTGTGAGCGGATAACAATTCCCCACTAGTAATAATTTTGTTTAACTTTAAGAAGGAGATATACCATGG
GCAGCAGCCATCATCATCATCATCACAGCAGCGGTACCGGCAGCGGCCTGGAAGTTCTGTTCCAGGGGCC
CCATATGCTCGAGAAACAGGAATTAGAAAACTTAAAGTGCTCCATACTTGCTTGCAGTGCCTACGTGGCT
CTGGCTTTGGGTGATAACCTCATGGCTTTGAATCATGCAGATAAACTTCTTCAGCAGCCCAAGCTGTCAG
GATCTCTTAAGTTTTTGGGACATTTATATGCTGCAGAAGCCCTCATCTCTCTCGACAGAATATCTGATGC
CATTACTCACTTGAACCCGGAGAATGTCACTGATGTCTCCTTAGGGATCTCTTCAAATGAGCAGGACCAA
GGATCAGACAAAGGTGAAAATGAAGCAATGGAATCCTCTGGTAAGCGGGCCCCTCAGTGCTACCCCAGTT
CCGTCAACTCTGCCAGGACTGTGATGCTGTTCAACCTTGGCAGCGCTTACTGCCTGAGGAGCGAATATGA
CAAAGCCCGAAAGTGTCTCCACCAGGCGGCTTCAATGATCCATCCTAAAGAGGTGCCCCCTGAGGCCATC
TTGCTGGCAGTCTACCTTGAACTGCAGAATGGTAATACTCAGCTGGCCTTACAGATCATCAAAAGGAATC
AGTAAGGATCCTAATAGTCTAGAGCTAGCCCTAGGAGATCCGGCTGCTAACAAAGCCCGAAAGGAAGCTG
AGTTGGCTGCTGCCACCGCTGAGCAATAACTAGCATAACCCCTTGGGGCCTCTAAACGGGTCTTGAGGGG
TTTTTTGCTGAAAGGAGGAACTATATCCGGATATCCCGCAAGAGGCCCGGCAGTACCGGCATAACCAAGC
CTATGCCTACAGCATCCAGGGTGACGGTGCCGAGGATGACGATGAGCGCATTGTTAGATTTCATACACGG
TGCCTGACTGCGTTAGCAATTTAACTGTGATAAACTACCGCATTAAAGCTTATCGATGATAAGCTGTCAA
ACATGAGAA
